>Addgene plasmid #40227 | pLenti4/V5-DEST-P85(R574fs) | addgene partial sequence | sequence record 52472 | pBABE-3
CGAGACCGAGGAGAGGGTTAGGGATAGGCTTACCTTCGAACCGCGGGCCCTCTAGACTCGAGCGGCCGCC
ACTGTGCTGGATATCAACCACTTTGTACAAGAAAGCTGGGTCGGCGCGCCCACCCTTAATTAATCATCGC
CTCTGCTGTGCATATACTGGGTAGGCTAGTGTGACATTGAGGGAGTCGTTGTGCTGCACAAGGGAGGTGT
GTTGGTAATGTAGCACCAGTTCTTTCAGAGAGCTGTACAAGTTATAGGGCTCGGCAAAGCCATAGCCAGT
TGCTGTTTTGTTTATGACACAATGCTTTACTTCGCCGTCCACCACTACAGAGCAGGCATAGCAGCCCTGT
TTACTGCTCTCCCGGACAAGAAAAGTGCCATCTCGCTTCCCTCGCAACAGGTTTTCAGCTTTGTTTCGGT
TGCTGCTTCCAACATTCCATGTCTTCTCATCATGATGGGGCAAATCTTCATCATCTTCCACCAGTGAATA
TTGGTCTTCAGTGTTTTCATTGCCCAACCACTCGTTCAACTTCTTTTGCCGAACACCTTTTTGAGTCAAC
CACATCAAGTATTGGTCTCTCGTCTTTCAGCTGGATAAGGTCTGGTTTAATGCTGTTCATACGTTTGTCA
ATTTCTCGATACTCAGCTGCCTGCTTCTTCAAGTCTTCTTCCAATCTTCTTCTACTGTCAATAATTTCAC
TGATTCGAGACTTCAACTTATCATAATTATGCATAATCCTTTGTATTTCTTTCTCATTGCCTTCACGTTT
AAACTTTTCTATGTATTCTTTGCTGTACCGCTCTTGGGTCTGGCACTGTTCTTCAAATATTTTTATGGTT
TCATTAAATGCTTCAATAGCTGTCCTTTTCATTTGGATTTCCTGGGATGTGCGGGTATATTCTTCATATA
AT
