>Addgene plasmid #40227 | pLenti4/V5-DEST-P85(R574fs) | addgene partial sequence | sequence record 53864 | hPIK3R1-Rev 5'-caagatccgggagagtcaaa
GAGACCTGGTGCAACAGGAAGAGGCCGAGGTGGCCGGGGCTTTGGTGTGGGAGGCGAGATTTTTTTCCTT
CCAATATATTCTACATAAGTTCCCGGAAAGTCCCCCCTTTCCCCTGTGGTTTCATTATAGCCATTTAACC
AGCCAATTTCTTCAGGCCTGGCTTCCTGTCCATCACTGAATCCAAGAGCTACTAAGGACCCTTTATTCAC
AGTCAATATGTCACCCAAGTGCAAGTCAATATCTTCTTCTCTTTCCTTTTTATAATCATACAGCGCTCTG
TACTGGTACCCCTCAGCACTCATGGCCATGGATTTGTCATCATCGTCCTTATAGTCCATGGTGAAGGGGG
CGGCCGCGGAGCCTGCTTTTTTGTACAAACTTGTTGATATCTGCAGAATTCCACCACACTGGACTAGTCG
ACGATCTCTATCACTGATAGGGAGATCTCTATCACTGATAGGGAGAGCTCTGCTTATATAGACCTCCCAC
CGTACACGCCTACCGCCCATTTGCGTCAATGGGGCGGAGTTGTTACGACATTTTGGAAAGTCCCGTTGAT
TTTGGTGCCAAAACAAACTCCCATTGACGTCAATGGGGTGGAGACTTGGAAATCCCCGTGAGTCAAACCG
CTATCCACGCCCATTGATGTACTGCCAAAACCGCATCACCATGGTAATAGCGATGACTAATACGTAGATG
TACTGCCAAGTAGGAAAGTCCCATAAGGTCATGTACTGGGGCATAATGCCAGGCGGGCCATTTACCGTCA
TTGACGTCAATAGGGGGCGTACTTGGCATATGATACACTTGATGTACTGCCAAGTGGGCAGTTTACCGTA
AATACTCCACCCATTGACGTCAAATGGAAAAGTCCCCTATTTGGCGGTTTACTATG
