[The description below was written by a language model from this plasmid's Addgene catalogue record.]
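Description:
pLenti4/V5-DEST-P85(R574fs) is a lentiviral mammalian expression plasmid built on the Invitrogen pLenti4/V5-DEST Gateway destination backbone, with a total size of about 9.2 kb. It is maintained in bacteria as a high-copy plasmid under ampicillin selection. The recorded growth strain is a recombination-deficient host of the kind commonly used to keep the repeated lentiviral LTR sequences stable. In mammalian cells, transduced or transfected populations can be selected with Zeocin. No feature table accompanies the record, so the exact arrangement of LTRs, packaging signal and other viral elements is not documented here, although such parts are expected in a lentiviral transfer vector of this type.

The payload is a roughly 2.2 kb human PIK3R1 insert encoding p85α, the regulatory subunit of class IA PI3-kinase. It was introduced by Gateway recombination and is expressed from the CMV promoter. The coding sequence carries an engineered frameshift at amino acid 574, which would alter the downstream reading frame and is expected to produce a protein with a changed or truncated C-terminal region. The protein bears an N-terminal Flag tag for detection or immunoprecipitation. The backbone offers a C-terminal V5 epitope, but the record lists only the Flag tag, and a frameshifted insert would not be expected to read through into V5 in frame.

The record does not state a purpose, but the design suits stable expression of a mutant p85α in human or other mammalian cells, for example to compare its effects on PI3K signalling with those of the wild-type protein.
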