Addgene plasmid #40227: pLenti4/V5-DEST-P85(R574fs)
Depositing lab: Lynda Chin. Depositing organization: Dana-Farber Cancer Institute.
Backbone
  Vector backbone: pLenti4-V5/DEST
  Backbone manufacturer: Invitrogen
  Backbone size w/o insert (bp): 6949
  Total vector size (bp): 9200
  Vector type: Mammalian Expression, Lentiviral
  Selectable markers: Zeocin
Growth in bacteria
  Bacterial resistance: Ampicillin, 100 μg/mL
  Growth temperature: 37°C
  Growth strain: Stbl3
  Copy number: High Copy
Gene/Insert
  Gene/Insert name: P85(R574fs) (alt name: PIK3R1)
  Species: H. sapiens (human)
  Insert size (bp): 2175
  Mutation: Introduced frame shift mutation at amino acid 574
  Entrez Gene: PIK3R1 (a.k.a. AGM7, GRB1, IMD36, p85, p85-ALPHA, p85alpha)
  Promoter: CMV
  Tag / fusion protein: Flag (N terminal on insert)
  Cloning method: Gateway Cloning
  Sequencing primers: 5′ CMV forward; 3′ V5 reverse
Resource information
  A portion of this plasmid was derived from a plasmid made by: Flag-tagged human P85 construct was provided by Dr Jayne Stommel (National Cancer Institute).
Terms and licenses: Academic/Nonprofit Terms; Industry Terms: Not Available to Industry
How to cite: pLenti4/V5-DEST-P85(R574fs) was a gift from Lynda Chin (Addgene plasmid # 40227 ; http://n2t.net/addgene:40227 ; RRID:Addgene_40227)
